Addgene plasmid #188310: pTXTL-T7max-Fre
Purpose: Expression of Fre via a T7 promoter in TXTL
Depositing lab: Kate Adamala. Depositing organization: University of Minnesota. Publication: Expanding luciferase reporter systems for cell-free protein expression. Sato W, Rasmussen M, Deich C, Engelhart AE, Adamala KP. Sci Rep. 2022 Jul 7;12(1):11489. doi: 10.1038/s41598-022-15624-6. PubMed 35798760.
Backbone
  Vector backbone: pCI-T7Max-UTR1-CTerminus8xHis-T500
  Backbone manufacturer: Adamala Lab
  Backbone size w/o insert (bp): 2918
  Vector type: Bacterial Expression, Synthetic Biology
Growth in bacteria
  Bacterial resistance: Ampicillin, 100 μg/mL
  Growth temperature: 37°C
  Growth strain: NEB5alpha
  Copy number: High Copy
Gene/Insert
  Gene/Insert name: fre
  Species: Synthetic
  Insert size (bp): 699
  Promoter: T7Max
  Tag / fusion protein: 8x His-tag (C terminal on insert)
  Cloning method: Restriction Enzyme; 5′ cloning site SpeI (not destroyed); 3′ cloning site MluI (not destroyed)
  Sequencing primers: 5′ AATAATTTTGTTTAACTTTAAGAAGGAGATATA; 3′ GTTGTTGTACAGAAAAGCCCG
Terms and licenses: Academic/Nonprofit Terms; Industry Terms: Not Available to Industry
How to cite: pTXTL-T7max-Fre was a gift from Kate Adamala (Addgene plasmid # 188310 ; http://n2t.net/addgene:188310 ; RRID:Addgene_188310)
