[The description below was written by a language model from this plasmid's Addgene catalogue record and pLannotate feature annotations shown in this document.]
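Description:
pTXTL-T7max-Fre is a small (about 3.6 kb) bacterial expression plasmid designed as a template for cell-free transcription-translation (TXTL) reactions. It is built on the pCI-T7Max-UTR1-CTerminus8xHis-T500 backbone and is propagated in E. coli as a high-copy plasmid through a ColE1/pUC-type origin, with selection by ampicillin via a β-lactamase gene driven by its own promoter. An f1 phage origin is also present. The short annotated fragments of SV40 large T antigen, lacZα, bom and rop appear to be non-functional remnants of the parental vector lineage rather than working parts.

The payload is a 699 bp fre coding sequence, listed as synthetic in origin but matching the E. coli K12 Fre protein, an NAD(P)H-dependent flavin reductase that reduces soluble flavins using reduced pyridine nucleotides. It was cloned between SpeI and MluI sites, both retained, and carries a C-terminal 8x His tag supplied by the backbone, although this tag is not separately annotated in the feature table. Transcription is driven by the T7Max promoter, annotated as a T7 promoter and therefore dependent on T7 RNA polymerase, and translation initiates from a strong ribosome binding site derived from phage T7 gene 10. The backbone name implies a UTR1 leader and a T500 terminator, but the terminator is likewise not annotated.

The stated purpose is T7-driven expression of Fre in TXTL, within work expanding luciferase reporter systems for cell-free protein expression. The record does not specify the enzyme's exact role there. Flavin reductases of this kind are commonly used to supply reduced flavin to bacterial luciferases.
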