Features (pLannotate 1.2.2; 11 found; start..end, strand, type, name):
    723..1311    +  rep_origin     ori: high-copy-number ColE1/pMB1/pBR322/pUC origin of replication
   1390..1408    +  promoter       T7 promoter: promoter for bacteriophage T7 RNA polymerase
   1417..1439    +  RBS            RBS: efficient ribosome binding site from bacteriophage T7 gene 10 (Olins and Rangwala, 1989)
   1458..2156    +  CDS            fre (sequence partly withheld): FRE_ECOLI - Also known as fadI, flrD, fsrC, ubiB. Experimental evidence at protein level: Swiss-Prot protein existence level 1. Catalyzes the reduction of soluble flavins by reduced pyridine nucleotides. From Escherichia coli (strain K12).
   2259..2327    -  CDS            large T antigen (fragment): large T antigen from SV40 (simian virus 40)
   2346..2413    +  CDS            lacZα (fragment): LacZα fragment of β-galactosidase; lacZ fragment
   2417..2845    +  rep_origin     f1 ori (sequence partly withheld): f1 bacteriophage origin of replication; arrow indicates direction of (+) strand synthesis
   2873..2972    -  misc_feature   bom (fragment): basis of mobility region from pBR322
   3074..3109    -  CDS            rop (fragment): Rop protein, which maintains plasmids at low copy number; rop
   3204..3308    +  promoter       AmpR promoter: bla
   3309..552     +  CDS            AmpR (across the origin): β-lactamase; bla; confers resistance to ampicillin, carbenicillin, and related antibiotics
>Addgene plasmid #188310 | pTXTL-T7max-Fre | addgene full sequence | sequence record 374565 | Addgene NGS Result
TCACCAGTCACAGAAAAGCATCTTACGGATGGCATGACAGTAAGAGAATTATGCAGTGCTGCCATAACCA
TGAGTGATAACACTGCGGCCAACTTACTTCTGACAACGATCGGAGGACCGAAGGAGCTAACCGCTTTTTT
GCACAACATGGGGGATCATGTAACTCGCCTTGATCGTTGGGAACCGGAGCTGAATGAAGCCATACCAAAC
GACGAGCGTGACACCACGATGCCTGTAGCAATGGCAACAACGTTGCGCAAACTATTAACTGGCGAACTAC
TTACTCTAGCTTCCCGGCAACAATTAATAGACTGGATGGAGGCGGATAAAGTTGCAGGACCACTTCTGCG
CTCGGCCCTTCCGGCTGGCTGGTTTATTGCTGATAAATCTGGAGCCGGTGAGCGTGGGTCGCGCGGTATC
ATTGCAGCACTGGGGCCAGATGGTAAGCCCTCCCGTATCGTAGTTATCTACACGACGGGGAGTCAGGCAA
CTATGGATGAACGAAATAGACAGATCGCTGAGATAGGTGCCTCACTGATTAAGCATTGGTAACTGTCAGA
CCAAGTTTACTCATATATACTTTAGATTGATTTAAAACTTCATTTTTAATTTAAAAGGATCTAGGTGAAG
ATCCTTTTTGATAATCTCATGACCAAAATCCCTTAACGTGAGTTTTCGTTCCACTGAGCGTCAGACCCCG
TAGAAAAGATCAAAGGATCTTCTTGAGATCCTTTTTTTCTGCGCGTAATCTGCTGCTTGCAAACAAAAAA
ACCACCGCTACCAGCGGTGGTTTGTTTGCCGGATCAAGAGCTACCAACTCTTTTTCCGAAGGTAACTGGC
TTCAGCAGAGCGCAGATACCAAATACTGTTCTTCTAGTGTAGCCGTAGTTAGGCCACCACTTCAAGAACT
CTGTAGCACCGCCTACATACCTCGCTCTGCTAATCCTGTTACCAGTGGCTGCTGCCAGTGGCGATAAGTC
GTGTCTTACCGGGTTGGACTCAAGACGATAGTTACCGGATAAGGCGCAGCGGTCGGGCTGAACGGGGGGT
TCGTGCACACAGCCCAGCTTGGAGCGAACGACCTACACCGAACTGAGATACCTACAGCGTGAGCTATGAG
AAAGCGCCACGCTTCCCGAAGGGAGAAAGGCGGACAGGTATCCGGTAAGCGGCAGGGTCGGAACAGGAGA
GCGCACGAGGGAGCTTCCAGGGGGAAACGCCTGGTATCTTTATAGTCCTGTCGGGTTTCGCCACCTCTGA
CTTGAGCGTCGATTTTTGTGATGCTCGTCAGGGGGGCGGAGCCTATGGAAAAACGCCAGCAACGCGGCCT
TTTTACGGTTCCTGGCCTTTTGCTGGCCTTTTGCTCACATGGCTCGACAGATCTAATTCTAATACGACTC
ACTATAGGGAAATAATTTTGTTTAACTTTAAGAAGGAGATATACCGGTATGACTAGTATGACGACCCTGT
CCTGTAAAGTTACGAGCGTAGAAGCGATCACGGATACCGTCTACCGCGTGAGAATAGTCCCTGATGCTGC
CTTCAGTTTTAGGGCGGGGCAGTACCTAATGGTTGTGATGGATGAACGCGACAAACGACCGTTTAGCATG
GCGAGTACCCCGGACGAGAAGGGCTTTATTGAACTGCATATTGGCGCATCAGAAATCAATTTATATGCAA
AAGCTGTGATGGACCGCATTCTGAAAGATCACCAGATTGTCGTTGATATCCCGCATGGCGAAGCATGGCT
G
[405 nt withheld, positions 1752-2156]
ACGCGTGGAGGTGGCCATCACCATCATCACCATCACCACGGATAACTCGAGCAAAGCCCGCCGAAAGGCG
GGCTTTTCTGTACAACAACAATTGCATTCATTTTATGTTTCAGGTTCAGGGGGAGATGTGGGAGGTTTTT
TAAAGCAAGTAAAACCTCTACAAATGTGGTAAAATCGATAAGGATCCGGGCTGGCGTAATAGCGAAGAGG
CCCGCACCGATCGCCCTTCCCAACAGTTGCGCAGCCTGAATGGCGAATGG
[124 nt withheld, positions 2417-2540]
C
[91 nt withheld, positions 2542-2632]
A
[49 nt withheld, positions 2634-2682]
CCTTTGACGTTGGAGTCCACGTTCTTT
[37 nt withheld, positions 2710-2746]
ACCCTATCTCGGTCTATTCTTTTGATTTATAAGGGATTTTGCCGATTTCGGCCTATTGGTTAAAAAATGA
GCTGATTTAACAAAAATTTAACGCGAATTTTAACAAAATATTAACGCTTACAATTTCCTGATGCGGTATT
TTCTCCTTACGCATCTGTGCGGTATTTCACACCGCATATGGTGCACTCTCAGTACAATCTGCTCTGATGC
CGCATAGTTAAGCCAGCCCCGACACCCGCCAACACCCGCTGACGCGCCCTGACGGGCTTGTCTGCTCCCG
GCATCCGCTTACAGACAAGCTGTGACCGTCTCCGGGAGCTGCATGTGTCAGAGGTTTTCACCGTCATCAC
CGAAACGCGCGAGACGAAAGGGCCTCGTGATACGCCTATTTTTATAGGTTAATGTCATGATAATAATGGT
TTCTTAGACGTCAGGTGGCACTTTTCGGGGAAATGTGCGCGGAACCCCTATTTGTTTATTTTTCTAAATA
CATTCAAATATGTATCCGCTCATGAGACAATAACCCTGATAAATGCTTCAATAATATTGAAAAAGGAAGA
GTATGAGTATTCAACATTTCCGTGTCGCCCTTATTCCCTTTTTTGCGGCATTTTGCCTTCCTGTTTTTGC
TCACCCAGAAACGCTGGTGAAAGTAAAAGATGCTGAAGATCAGTTGGGTGCACGAGTGGGTTACATCGAA
CTGGATCTCAACAGCGGTAAGATCCTTGAGAGTTTTCGCCCCGAAGAACGTTTTCCAATGATGAGCACTT
TTAAAGTTCTGCTATGTGGCGCGGTATTATCCCGTATTGACGCCGGGCAAGAGCAACTCGGTCGCCGCAT
ACACTATTCTCAGAATGACTTGGTTGAGTAC
