>Addgene plasmid #188310 | pTXTL-T7max-Fre | depositor partial sequence | sequence record 365535 | Fre gene
ATGACGACCCTGTCCTGTAAAGTTACGAGCGTAGAAGCGATCACGGATACCGTCTACCGCGTGAGAATAG
TCCCTGATGCTGCCTTCAGTTTTAGGGCGGGGCAGTACCTAATGGTTGTGATGGATGAACGCGACAAACG
ACCGTTTAGCATGGCGAGTACCCCGGACGAGAAGGGCTTTATTGAACTGCATATTGGCGCATCAGAAATC
AATTTATATGCAAAAGCTGTGATGGACCGCATTCTGAAAGATCACCAGATTGTCGTTGATATCCCGCATG
GCGAAGCATGGCTG
[405 nt withheld, positions 295-699]
