>Addgene plasmid #188310 | pTXTL-T7max-Fre | depositor partial sequence | sequence record 365573 | pTXTL-T7max-Fre sequence 1121 bps
NNNNNNNNTNNNNAGNTGACGANNNGTCCTGTAAGTTACGAGCGTAGAAGCGATCACGGATACCGTCTAC
CGCGTGAGAATAGTCCCTGATGCTGCCTTCAGTTTTAGGGCGGGGCAGTACCTAATGGTTGTGATGGATG
AACGCGACAAACGACCGTTTAGCATGGCGAGTACCCCGGACGAGAAGGGCTTTATTGAACTGCATATTGG
CGCATCAGAAATCAATTTATATGCAAAAGCTGTGATGGACCGCATTCTGAAAGATCACCAGATTGTCGTT
GATATCCCGCATGGCGAAGCATGGCTG
[405 nt withheld, positions 308-712]
ACGCGTGGAGGTGGCCATCACCATCATCACCATCACCACGGATAACTCGAGCAAAGCCCGCCGAAAGGCG
GGCTTTTCTGTACAACAACAATTGCATTCATTTTATGTTTCAGGTTCAGGGGGAGATGTGGGAGGTTTTT
TAAAGCAAGTAAAACCTCTACAAATGTGGTAAAATCGATNNNNNTCCNGNNTGGCGTAATAGCGAAGANN
CCCGCNCCGATCGCCCNTNCCCANCAGTNNNCANNNGAATGNNANNGNNGCCNCCCNGTAGCGNNCATNN
CNCGNNGGNGNGNNNNNCNCNCAGCGNGACGCTANNNTNGCNAGNNNCNAGCNNNNNNNNNNNNNNNTNC
TNNNNNNNNNNNNNCNNNNNNNNNNNTNNCNNNNNNNNTNNNNANNNGNNNNNNNCNNN
