>Addgene plasmid #188310 | pTXTL-T7max-Fre | depositor partial sequence | sequence record 365574 | pTXTL-T7max-Fre sequence 1129 bps
NNNNNNNNNNNNCNNNNTANNNTGGNGTGGNGANGATGGTGATGGCCACCTCCACGCGT
[405 nt withheld, positions 60-464]
CAGCCATGCTTCGCCATGCGGGATATCAACGACAATCTGGTGATCTTTCAGAATGCGGTCCATCACAGCT
TTTGCATATAAATTGATTTCTGATGCGCCAATATGCAGTTCAATAAAGCCCTTCTCGTCCGGGGTACTCG
CCATGCTAAACGGTCGTTTGTCGCGTTCATCCATCACAACCATTAGGTACTGCCCCGCCCTAAAACTGAA
GGCAGCATCAGGGACTATTCTCACGCGGTAGACGGTATCCGTGATCGCTTCTACGCTCGTAACTTTACAG
GACAGGGTCGTCATACTAGTCATACCGGTATATCTCCTTCTTAAAGTTAAACAAAATTATTTCCCTATAG
TGAGTCGTATTAGAATTAGATCTGTCGAGCCATGTGAGCAAAAGGCCAGCAAAAGGGCCAGGNAACCGTA
AAAAGGCCGCGTTGCTGGNGTTTTTCCCATAGGCTCCCGCCCCCCTGACGANCATCACAAAAATCGACGC
TCANTCAGANNGCGAAACCCGACAGGACTNATNNNNTACCNNNGTTTCCCCCNNNNNNCTNCCCNNCNNG
CGNCTNNNNCTNNNNNNANCNNNNNNNNNNNNNNNNCNNNCNNNTTNTCCNTNNNNNNNNNNNNNTNNNN
GNNNNNNNNNNNNNNNCTNCNNNNNNNNNNNNNNN
